>Addgene plasmid #49678 | pVRa25_1645 | depositor full sequence | sequence record 74456 | pVRa25_1645 sequence 6110 bps
ATGAATCGTAGCCTGAGCATTCCGATTCCGAGCCAGCAGGGTGTTGTTCCGAAAAGCGGTGTTAGTCCGG
AAAAACTGAGCAATTATGATCTGATTCTGCGTTGTCAGGCAGGTAGCAAACCGGAACGTGCAGCATTTGT
TGAACTGCTGAAACGTTATCAGAGCCATGTTGATCGTCTGCTGTATCATCTGGCACCGGATTGGCAGGAT
CGTAGCGATCTGAGCCAAGAAGTTTGGATTCGCGTTTATCGTAATCTGCAGCGTCTGAATGATCCGCAGA
AATTTAAAGGTTGGCTGAGCCGTATTATCACCAACCTGTTTTATGATGAACTGCGTAAACGTAAACGTGT
TCGTCGTCCGCTGAGCCTGGATAATCCGTTTCAGACCCAGGATGGTGAAGTTGCATGGGATGTTGCAAGT
GATGATCCGAGTCCGGATGATGATCTGGCAACCCAAGAATTTTATGAACATCTGCGTGAAGCAATTGCAG
AACTGCCGGAAGTTTTTCGTACCACCATTGTGCTGCGTGAAATTGAAGGTCTGGCCTATGAAGAAATTGC
CGAGATTACCGGTGTTAGCCTGGGCACCGTAAAAAGCCGTATTGCACGTGCCCGTGCCAAACTGCAAGAG
ATGCTGCAGCCGTATCTGGCAGATTAAGGATCCAAGCTTGCGGCCGCACTCGAGCACCACCACCACCACC
ACTGAGATCCGGCTGCTAACAAAGCCCGAAAGGAAGCTGAGTTGGCTGCTGCCACCGCTGAGCAATAACT
AGCATAACCCCTTGGGGCCTCTAAACGGGTCTTGAGGGGTTTTTTGCTGAAAGGAGGAACTATATCCGGA
TTGGCGAATGGG
[124 nt withheld, positions 853-976]
C
[91 nt withheld, positions 978-1068]
A
[49 nt withheld, positions 1070-1118]
CCTTTGACGTTGGAGTCCACGTTCTTT
[37 nt withheld, positions 1146-1182]
ACCCTATCTCGGTCTATTCTTTTGATTTATAAGGGATTTTGCCGATTTCGGCCTATTGGTTAAAAAATGA
GCTGATTTAACAAAAATTTAACGCGAATTTTAACAAAATATTAACGTTTACAATTTCAGGTGGCACTTTT
CGGGGAAATGTGCGCGGAACCCCTATTTGTTTATTTTTCTAAATACATTCAAATATGTATCCGCTCATGA
GACAATAACCCTGATAAATGCTTCAATAATATTGAAAAAGGAAGAGTATGAGTATTCAACATTTCCGTGT
CGCCCTTATTCCCTTTTTTGCGGCATTTTGCCTTCCTGTTTTTGCTCACCCAGAAACGCTGGTGAAAGTA
AAAGATGCTGAAGATCAGTTGGGTGCACGAGTGGGTTACATCGAACTGGATCTCAACAGCGGTAAGATCC
TTGAGAGTTTTCGCCCCGAAGAACGTTTTCCAATGATGAGCACTTTTAAAGTTCTGCTATGTGGCGCGGT
ATTATCCCGTATTGACGCCGGGCAAGAGCAACTCGGTCGCCGCATACACTATTCTCAGAATGACTTGGTT
GAGTACTCACCAGTCACAGAAAAGCATCTTACGGATGGCATGACAGTAAGAGAATTATGCAGTGCTGCCA
TAACCATGAGTGATAACACTGCGGCCAACTTACTTCTGACAACGATCGGAGGACCGAAGGAGCTAACCGC
TTTTTTGCACAACATGGGGGATCATGTAACTCGCCTTGATCGTTGGGAACCGGAGCTGAATGAAGCCATA
CCAAACGACGAGCGTGACACCACGATGCCTGCAGCAATGGCAACAACGTTGCGCAAACTATTAACTGGCG
AACTACTTACTCTAGCTTCCCGGCAACAATTAATAGACTGGATGGAGGCGGATAAAGTTGCAGGACCACT
TCTGCGCTCGGCCCTTCCGGCTGGCTGGTTTATTGCTGATAAATCTGGAGCCGGTGAGCGTGGGTCTCGC
GGTATCATTGCAGCACTGGGGCCAGATGGTAAGCCCTCCCGTATCGTAGTTATCTACACGACGGGGAGTC
AGGCAACTATGGATGAACGAAATAGACAGATCGCTGAGATAGGTGCCTCACTGATTAAGCATTGGTAACT
GTCAGACCAAGTTTACTCATATATACTTTAGATTGATTTAAAACTTCATTTTTAATTTAAAAGGATCTAG
GTGAAGATCCTTTTTGATAATCTCATGACCAAAATCCCTTAACGTGAGTTTTCGTTCCACTGAGCGTCAG
ACCCCGTAGAAAAGATCAAAGGATCTTCTTGAGATCCTTTTTTTCTGCGCGTAATCTGCTGCTTGCAAAC
AAAAAAACCACCGCTACCAGCGGTGGTTTGTTTGCCGGATCAAGAGCTACCAACTCTTTTTCCGAAGGTA
ACTGGCTTCAGCAGAGCGCAGATACCAAATACTGTCCTTCTAGTGTAGCCGTAGTTAGGCCACCACTTCA
AGAACTCTGTAGCACCGCCTACATACCTCGCTCTGCTAATCCTGTTACCAGTGGCTGCTGCCAGTGGCGA
TAAGTCGTGTCTTACCGGGTTGGACTCAAGACGATAGTTACCGGATAAGGCGCAGCGGTCGGGCTGAACG
GGGGGTTCGTGCACACAGCCCAGCTTGGAGCGAACGACCTACACCGAACTGAGATACCTACAGCGTGAGC
TATGAGAAAGCGCCACGCTTCCCGAAGGGAGAAAGGCGGACAGGTATCCGGTAAGCGGCAGGGTCGGAAC
AGGAGAGCGCACGAGGGAGCTTCCAGGGGGAAACGCCTGGTATCTTTATAGTCCTGTCGGGTTTCGCCAC
CTCTGACTTGAGCGTCGATTTTTGTGATGCTCGTCAGGGGGGCGGAGCCTATGGAAAAACGCCAGCAACG
CGGCCTTTTTACGGTTCCTGGCCTTTTGCTGGCCTTTTGCTCACATGTTCTTTCCTGCGTTATCCCCTGA
TTCTGTGGATAACCGTATTACCGCCTTTGAGTGAGCTGATACCGCTCGCCGCAGCCGAACGACCGAGCGC
AGCGAGTCAGTGAGCGAGGAAGCGGAAGAGCGCCTGATGCGGTATTTTCTCCTTACGCATCTGTGCGGTA
TTTCACACCGCATATATGGTGCACTCTCAGTACAATCTGCTCTGATGCCGCATAGTTAAGCCAGTATACA
CTCCGCTATCGCTACGTGACTGGGTCATGGCTGCGCCCCGACACCCGCCAACACCCGCTGACGCGCCCTG
ACGGGCTTGTCTGCTCCCGGCATCCGCTTACAGACAAGCTGTGACCGTCTCCGGGAGCTGCATGTGTCAG
AGGTTTTCACCGTCATCACCGAAACGCGCGAGGCAGCTGCGGTAAAGCTCATCAGCGTGGTCGTGAAGCG
ATTCACAGATGTCTGCCTGTTCATCCGCGTCCAGCTCGTTGAGTTTCTCCAGAAGCGTTAATGTCTGGCT
TCTGATAAAGCGGGCCATGTTAAGGGCGGTTTTTTCCTGTTTGGTCACTGATGCCTCCGTGTAAGGGGGA
TTTCTGTTCATGGGGGTAATGATACCGATGAAACGAGAGAGGATGCTCACGATACGGGTTACTGATGATG
AACATGCCCGGTTACTGGAACGTTGTGAGGGTAAACAACTGGCGGTATGGATGCGGCGGGACCAGAGAAA
AATCACTCAGGGTCAATGCCAGCGCTTCGTTAATACAGATGTAGGTGTTCCACAGGGTAGCCAGCAGCAT
CCTGCGATGCAGATCCGGAACATAATGGTGCAGGGCGCTGACTTCCGCGTTTCCAGACTTTACGAAACAC
GGAAACCGAAGACCATTCATGTTGTTGCTCAGGTCGCAGACGTTTTGCAGCAGCAGTCGCTTCACGTTCG
CTCGCGTATCGGTGATTCATTCTGCTAACCAGTAAGGCAACCCCGCCAGCCTAGCCGGGTCCTCAACGAC
AGGAGCACGATCATGCGCACCCGTGGGGCCGCCATGCCGGCGATAATGGCCTGCTTCTCGCCGAAACGTT
TGGTGGCGGGACCAGTGACGAAGGCTTGAGCGAGGGCGTGCAAGATTCCGAATACCGCAAGCGACAGGCC
GATCATCGTCGCGCTCCAGCGAAAGCGGTCCTCGCCGAAAATGACCCAGAGCGCTGCCGGCACCTGTCCT
ACGAGTTGCATGATAAAGAAGACAGTCATAAGTGCGGCGACGATAGTCATGCCCCGCGCCCACCGGAAGG
AGCTGACTGGGTTGAAGGCTCTCAAGGGCATCGGTCGAGATCCCGGTGCCTAATGAGTGAGCTAACTTAC
ATTAATTGCGTTGCGCTCACTGCCCGCTTTCCAGTCGGGAAACCTGTCGTGCCAGCTGCATTAATGAATC
GGCCAACGCGCGGGGAGAGGCGGTTTGCGTATTGGGCGCCAGGGTGGTTTTTCTTTTCACCAGTGAGACG
GGCAACAGCTGATTGCCCTTCACCGCCTGGCCCTGAGAGAGTTGCAGCAAGCGGTCCACGCTGGTTTGCC
CCAGCAGGCGAAAATCCTGTTTGATGGTGGTTAACGGCGGGATATAACATGAGCTGTCTTCGGTATCGTC
GTATCCCACTACCGAGATATCCGCACCAACGCGCAGCCCGGACTCGGTAATGGCGCGCATTGCGCCCAGC
GCCATCTGATCGTTGGCAACCAGCATCGCAGTGGGAACGATGCCCTCATTCAGCATTTGCATGGTTTGTT
GAAAACCGGACATGGCACTCCAGTCGCCTTCCCGTTCCGCTATCGGCTGAATTTGATTGCGAGTGAGATA
TTTATGCCAGCCAGCCAGACGCAGACGCGCCGAGACAGAACTTAATGGGCCCGCTAACAGCGCGATTTGC
TGGTGACCCAATGCGACCAGATGCTCCACGCCCAGTCGCGTACCGTCTTCATGGGAGAAAATAATACTGT
TGATGGGTGTCTGGTCAGAGACATCAAGAAATAACGCCGGAACATTAGTGCAGGCAGCTTCCACAGCAAT
GGCATCCTGGTCATCCAGCGGATAGTTAATGATCAGCCCACTGACGCGTTGCGCGAGAAGATTGTGCACC
GCCGCTTTACAGGCTTCGACGCCGCTTCGTTCTACCATCGACACCACCACGCTGGCACCCAGTTGATCGG
CGCGAGATTTAATCGCCGCGACAATTTGCGACGGCGCGTGCAGGGCCAGACTGGAGGTGGCAACGCCAAT
CAGCAACGACTGTTTGCCCGCCAGTTGTTGTGCCACGCGGTTGGGAATGTAATTCAGCTCCGCCATCGCC
GCTTCCACTTTTTCCCGCGTTTTCGCAGAAACGTGGCTGGCCTGGTTCACCACGCGGGAAACGGTCTGAT
AAGAGACACCGGCATACTCTGCGACATCGTATAACGTTACTGGTTTCACATTCACCACCCTGAATTGACT
CTCTTCCGGGCGCTATCATGCCATACCGCGAAAGGTTTTGCGCCATTCGATGGTGTCCGGGATCTCGACG
CTCTCCCTTATGCGACTCCTGCATTAGGAAGCAGCCCAGTAGTAGGTTGAGGCCGTTGAGCACCGCCGCC
GCAAGGAATGGTGCATGCAAGGAGATGGCGCCCAACAGTCCCCCGGCCACGGGGCCTGCCACCATACCCA
CGCCGAAACAAGCGCTCATGAGCCCGAAGTGGCGAGCCCGATCTTCCCCATCGGTGATGTCGGCGATATA
GGCGCCAGCAACCGCACCTGTGGCGCCGGTGATGCCGGCCACGATGCGTCCGGCGTAGAGGATCGAGATC
TCGATCCCGCGAAATTAATACGACTCACTATAGGGGAATTGTGAGCGGATAACAATTCCCCTCTAGAAAT
AATTTTGTTTAACTTTAAGAAGGAGATATACCATGGGCAGCAGCCATCATCATCATCATCACAGCAGCGG
CCTGGAAGTTCTGTTCCAGGGGCCCCAT
Features (pLannotate 1.2.2; 19 found; start..end, strand, type, name):
    685..702     +  CDS            9xHis (fragment): 9xHis affinity tag
    712..761     +  CDS            SET1 (fragment): solubility-enhancement tag derived from T7 phage gene 10B
    769..816     +  terminator     T7 terminator: transcription terminator for bacteriophage T7 RNA polymerase
    853..1308    +  rep_origin     f1 ori (sequence partly withheld): f1 bacteriophage origin of replication; arrow indicates direction of (+) strand synthesis
   1335..1439    +  promoter       AmpR promoter: bla
   1440..2300    +  CDS            AmpR: β-lactamase; bla; confers resistance to ampicillin, carbenicillin, and related antibiotics
   2471..3059    +  rep_origin     ori: high-copy-number ColE1/pMB1/pBR322/pUC origin of replication
   3245..3387    -  misc_feature   bom: basis of mobility region from pBR322
   3489..3680    -  CDS            rop: Rop protein, which maintains plasmids at low copy number; rop
   3697..4077    +  CDS            YPB1_ECOLX: Protein predicted: Swiss-Prot protein existence level 4. From Escherichia coli.
   4149..4440    -  CDS            TcR (fragment): tetracycline efflux protein; tet; confers resistance to tetracycline
   4455..4476    -  protein_bind   CAP binding site: CAP binding activates transcription in the presence of cAMP. E. coli catabolite activator protein
   4489..5571    -  CDS            lacI: lac repressor; lacI; The lac repressor binds to the lac operator to inhibit transcription in E. coli. This inhibition can be relieved by adding lactose or isopropyl-β-D-thiogalactopyranoside (IPTG).
   5572..5649    -  promoter       lacI promoter: lacI
   5657..5936    -  CDS            TcR (fragment): tetracycline efflux protein; tet; confers resistance to tetracycline
   5958..5976    +  promoter       T7 promoter: promoter for bacteriophage T7 RNA polymerase
   5977..6001    +  protein_bind   lac operator: The lac repressor binds to the lac operator to inhibit transcription in E. coli. This inhibition can be relieved by adding lactose or isopropyl-β-D-thiogalactopyranoside (IPTG). lac repressor encoded by lacI
   6016..6038    +  RBS            RBS: efficient ribosome binding site from bacteriophage T7 gene 10 (Olins and Rangwala, 1989)
   6057..6073    +  CDS            capTEV™ (fragment): composite tag for in vivo biotinylation, TEV protease cleavage, and 6xHis tagging
