[The description below was written by a language model from this plasmid's Addgene catalogue record and pLannotate feature annotations shown in this document.]
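Description:
pVRa25_1645 is a bacterial expression plasmid built on the pVRa backbone, a pET-like vector for T7 RNA polymerase-driven expression in E. coli, and is catalogued for synthetic biology use. It replicates from a ColE1/pMB1-type origin accompanied by the rop gene and the bom mobility region. This fits the low copy number listed in the record, even though the automated annotation labels the origin generically as high-copy. Selection is by ampicillin through the bla gene and its own promoter. An f1 phage origin is also present, and short remnants of a tetracycline resistance gene flank the lacI cassette as leftovers of pBR322 ancestry.

The insert is ECF25_1645, an extracytoplasmic function (ECF) sigma factor from Synechococcus sp. PCC 7002, codon optimized for E. coli and cloned between NdeI and HindIII sites that remain intact. Transcription comes from a T7 promoter immediately followed by a lac operator, with the T7 gene 10 ribosome binding site upstream and a T7 terminator downstream. The plasmid-borne lacI gene supplies repressor, so expression is held off until IPTG is added. The backbone contributes an N-terminal His6 tag followed by a PreScission protease cleavage site, allowing affinity purification and tag removal. The feature table does not annotate the sigma factor coding region itself, which lies across the sequence numbering origin. It picks up only a small tag fragment at the start, plus a further His fragment and a short T7 gene 10-derived segment just ahead of the terminator, whose relationship to the reading frame the record does not clarify.

The plasmid belongs to a collection used to map crosstalk among sigma factors, anti-sigmas and their promoters in order to design orthogonal genetic switches. In that system this plasmid provides inducible expression of one sigma factor.
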