Addgene plasmid #49678: pVRa25_1645
Depositing lab: Christopher Voigt. Depositing organization: University of California, San Francisco (UCSF). Publication: Design of orthogonal genetic switches based on a crosstalk map of sigmas, anti-sigmas, and promoters. Rhodius VA, Segall-Shapiro TH, Sharon BD, Ghodasara A, Orlova E, Tabakh H, Burkhardt DH, Clancy K, Peterson TC, Gross CA, Voigt CA. Mol Syst Biol. 2013 Oct 29;9:702. doi: 10.1038/msb.2013.58. PubMed 24169405.
Backbone
  Vector backbone: pVRa
  Vector type: Bacterial Expression, Synthetic Biology
Growth in bacteria
  Bacterial resistance: Ampicillin, 100 μg/mL
  Growth temperature: 37°C
  Growth strain: DH10B
  Copy number: Low Copy
Gene/Insert
  Gene/Insert name: ECF25_1645
  Species: Synechococcus sp. PCC 7002
  Mutation: Codon optimized for E.coli
  Promoter: pT7-lacO
  Tag / fusion protein: His6-PreScission (N terminal on backbone)
  Cloning method: Restriction Enzyme; 5′ cloning site NdeI (not destroyed); 3′ cloning site HindIII (not destroyed)
  Sequencing primers: 5′ CGATATAGGCGCCAGCAAC; 3′ CAGCAGCCAACTCAGCTTC
Terms and licenses: Academic/Nonprofit Terms; Industry Terms: Not Available to Industry
How to cite: pVRa25_1645 was a gift from Christopher Voigt (Addgene plasmid # 49678 ; http://n2t.net/addgene:49678 ; RRID:Addgene_49678)
