>Addgene plasmid #49678 | pVRa25_1645 | depositor partial sequence | sequence record 74034 | ECF gene
ATGAATCGTAGCCTGAGCATTCCGATTCCGAGCCAGCAGGGTGTTGTTCCGAAAAGCGGTGTTAGTCCGG
AAAAACTGAGCAATTATGATCTGATTCTGCGTTGTCAGGCAGGTAGCAAACCGGAACGTGCAGCATTTGT
TGAACTGCTGAAACGTTATCAGAGCCATGTTGATCGTCTGCTGTATCATCTGGCACCGGATTGGCAGGAT
CGTAGCGATCTGAGCCAAGAAGTTTGGATTCGCGTTTATCGTAATCTGCAGCGTCTGAATGATCCGCAGA
AATTTAAAGGTTGGCTGAGCCGTATTATCACCAACCTGTTTTATGATGAACTGCGTAAACGTAAACGTGT
TCGTCGTCCGCTGAGCCTGGATAATCCGTTTCAGACCCAGGATGGTGAAGTTGCATGGGATGTTGCAAGT
GATGATCCGAGTCCGGATGATGATCTGGCAACCCAAGAATTTTATGAACATCTGCGTGAAGCAATTGCAG
AACTGCCGGAAGTTTTTCGTACCACCATTGTGCTGCGTGAAATTGAAGGTCTGGCCTATGAAGAAATTGC
CGAGATTACCGGTGTTAGCCTGGGCACCGTAAAAAGCCGTATTGCACGTGCCCGTGCCAAACTGCAAGAG
ATGCTGCAGCCGTATCTGGCAGATTAA
