>Addgene plasmid #49678 | pVRa25_1645 | depositor partial sequence | sequence record 74035 | pVRa backbone
GGATCCAAGCTTGCGGCCGCACTCGAGCACCACCACCACCACCACTGAGATCCGGCTGCTAACAAAGCCC
GAAAGGAAGCTGAGTTGGCTGCTGCCACCGCTGAGCAATAACTAGCATAACCCCTTGGGGCCTCTAAACG
GGTCTTGAGGGGTTTTTTGCTGAAAGGAGGAACTATATCCGGATTGGCGAATGGG
[124 nt withheld, positions 196-319]
C
[91 nt withheld, positions 321-411]
A
[49 nt withheld, positions 413-461]
CCTTTGACGTTGGAGTCCACGTTCTTT
[37 nt withheld, positions 489-525]
ACCCTATCTCGGTCTATTCTTTTGATTTATAAGGGATTTTGCCGATTTCGGCCTATTGGTTAAAAAATGA
GCTGATTTAACAAAAATTTAACGCGAATTTTAACAAAATATTAACGTTTACAATTTCAGGTGGCACTTTT
CGGGGAAATGTGCGCGGAACCCCTATTTGTTTATTTTTCTAAATACATTCAAATATGTATCCGCTCATGA
GACAATAACCCTGATAAATGCTTCAATAATATTGAAAAAGGAAGAGTATGAGTATTCAACATTTCCGTGT
CGCCCTTATTCCCTTTTTTGCGGCATTTTGCCTTCCTGTTTTTGCTCACCCAGAAACGCTGGTGAAAGTA
AAAGATGCTGAAGATCAGTTGGGTGCACGAGTGGGTTACATCGAACTGGATCTCAACAGCGGTAAGATCC
TTGAGAGTTTTCGCCCCGAAGAACGTTTTCCAATGATGAGCACTTTTAAAGTTCTGCTATGTGGCGCGGT
ATTATCCCGTATTGACGCCGGGCAAGAGCAACTCGGTCGCCGCATACACTATTCTCAGAATGACTTGGTT
GAGTACTCACCAGTCACAGAAAAGCATCTTACGGATGGCATGACAGTAAGAGAATTATGCAGTGCTGCCA
TAACCATGAGTGATAACACTGCGGCCAACTTACTTCTGACAACGATCGGAGGACCGAAGGAGCTAACCGC
TTTTTTGCACAACATGGGGGATCATGTAACTCGCCTTGATCGTTGGGAACCGGAGCTGAATGAAGCCATA
CCAAACGACGAGCGTGACACCACGATGCCTGCAGCAATGGCAACAACGTTGCGCAAACTATTAACTGGCG
AACTACTTACTCTAGCTTCCCGGCAACAATTAATAGACTGGATGGAGGCGGATAAAGTTGCAGGACCACT
TCTGCGCTCGGCCCTTCCGGCTGGCTGGTTTATTGCTGATAAATCTGGAGCCGGTGAGCGTGGGTCTCGC
GGTATCATTGCAGCACTGGGGCCAGATGGTAAGCCCTCCCGTATCGTAGTTATCTACACGACGGGGAGTC
AGGCAACTATGGATGAACGAAATAGACAGATCGCTGAGATAGGTGCCTCACTGATTAAGCATTGGTAACT
GTCAGACCAAGTTTACTCATATATACTTTAGATTGATTTAAAACTTCATTTTTAATTTAAAAGGATCTAG
GTGAAGATCCTTTTTGATAATCTCATGACCAAAATCCCTTAACGTGAGTTTTCGTTCCACTGAGCGTCAG
ACCCCGTAGAAAAGATCAAAGGATCTTCTTGAGATCCTTTTTTTCTGCGCGTAATCTGCTGCTTGCAAAC
AAAAAAACCACCGCTACCAGCGGTGGTTTGTTTGCCGGATCAAGAGCTACCAACTCTTTTTCCGAAGGTA
ACTGGCTTCAGCAGAGCGCAGATACCAAATACTGTCCTTCTAGTGTAGCCGTAGTTAGGCCACCACTTCA
AGAACTCTGTAGCACCGCCTACATACCTCGCTCTGCTAATCCTGTTACCAGTGGCTGCTGCCAGTGGCGA
TAAGTCGTGTCTTACCGGGTTGGACTCAAGACGATAGTTACCGGATAAGGCGCAGCGGTCGGGCTGAACG
GGGGGTTCGTGCACACAGCCCAGCTTGGAGCGAACGACCTACACCGAACTGAGATACCTACAGCGTGAGC
TATGAGAAAGCGCCACGCTTCCCGAAGGGAGAAAGGCGGACAGGTATCCGGTAAGCGGCAGGGTCGGAAC
AGGAGAGCGCACGAGGGAGCTTCCAGGGGGAAACGCCTGGTATCTTTATAGTCCTGTCGGGTTTCGCCAC
CTCTGACTTGAGCGTCGATTTTTGTGATGCTCGTCAGGGGGGCGGAGCCTATGGAAAAACGCCAGCAACG
CGGCCTTTTTACGGTTCCTGGCCTTTTGCTGGCCTTTTGCTCACATGTTCTTTCCTGCGTTATCCCCTGA
TTCTGTGGATAACCGTATTACCGCCTTTGAGTGAGCTGATACCGCTCGCCGCAGCCGAACGACCGAGCGC
AGCGAGTCAGTGAGCGAGGAAGCGGAAGAGCGCCTGATGCGGTATTTTCTCCTTACGCATCTGTGCGGTA
TTTCACACCGCATATATGGTGCACTCTCAGTACAATCTGCTCTGATGCCGCATAGTTAAGCCAGTATACA
CTCCGCTATCGCTACGTGACTGGGTCATGGCTGCGCCCCGACACCCGCCAACACCCGCTGACGCGCCCTG
ACGGGCTTGTCTGCTCCCGGCATCCGCTTACAGACAAGCTGTGACCGTCTCCGGGAGCTGCATGTGTCAG
AGGTTTTCACCGTCATCACCGAAACGCGCGAGGCAGCTGCGGTAAAGCTCATCAGCGTGGTCGTGAAGCG
ATTCACAGATGTCTGCCTGTTCATCCGCGTCCAGCTCGTTGAGTTTCTCCAGAAGCGTTAATGTCTGGCT
TCTGATAAAGCGGGCCATGTTAAGGGCGGTTTTTTCCTGTTTGGTCACTGATGCCTCCGTGTAAGGGGGA
TTTCTGTTCATGGGGGTAATGATACCGATGAAACGAGAGAGGATGCTCACGATACGGGTTACTGATGATG
AACATGCCCGGTTACTGGAACGTTGTGAGGGTAAACAACTGGCGGTATGGATGCGGCGGGACCAGAGAAA
AATCACTCAGGGTCAATGCCAGCGCTTCGTTAATACAGATGTAGGTGTTCCACAGGGTAGCCAGCAGCAT
CCTGCGATGCAGATCCGGAACATAATGGTGCAGGGCGCTGACTTCCGCGTTTCCAGACTTTACGAAACAC
GGAAACCGAAGACCATTCATGTTGTTGCTCAGGTCGCAGACGTTTTGCAGCAGCAGTCGCTTCACGTTCG
CTCGCGTATCGGTGATTCATTCTGCTAACCAGTAAGGCAACCCCGCCAGCCTAGCCGGGTCCTCAACGAC
AGGAGCACGATCATGCGCACCCGTGGGGCCGCCATGCCGGCGATAATGGCCTGCTTCTCGCCGAAACGTT
TGGTGGCGGGACCAGTGACGAAGGCTTGAGCGAGGGCGTGCAAGATTCCGAATACCGCAAGCGACAGGCC
GATCATCGTCGCGCTCCAGCGAAAGCGGTCCTCGCCGAAAATGACCCAGAGCGCTGCCGGCACCTGTCCT
ACGAGTTGCATGATAAAGAAGACAGTCATAAGTGCGGCGACGATAGTCATGCCCCGCGCCCACCGGAAGG
AGCTGACTGGGTTGAAGGCTCTCAAGGGCATCGGTCGAGATCCCGGTGCCTAATGAGTGAGCTAACTTAC
ATTAATTGCGTTGCGCTCACTGCCCGCTTTCCAGTCGGGAAACCTGTCGTGCCAGCTGCATTAATGAATC
GGCCAACGCGCGGGGAGAGGCGGTTTGCGTATTGGGCGCCAGGGTGGTTTTTCTTTTCACCAGTGAGACG
GGCAACAGCTGATTGCCCTTCACCGCCTGGCCCTGAGAGAGTTGCAGCAAGCGGTCCACGCTGGTTTGCC
CCAGCAGGCGAAAATCCTGTTTGATGGTGGTTAACGGCGGGATATAACATGAGCTGTCTTCGGTATCGTC
GTATCCCACTACCGAGATATCCGCACCAACGCGCAGCCCGGACTCGGTAATGGCGCGCATTGCGCCCAGC
GCCATCTGATCGTTGGCAACCAGCATCGCAGTGGGAACGATGCCCTCATTCAGCATTTGCATGGTTTGTT
GAAAACCGGACATGGCACTCCAGTCGCCTTCCCGTTCCGCTATCGGCTGAATTTGATTGCGAGTGAGATA
TTTATGCCAGCCAGCCAGACGCAGACGCGCCGAGACAGAACTTAATGGGCCCGCTAACAGCGCGATTTGC
TGGTGACCCAATGCGACCAGATGCTCCACGCCCAGTCGCGTACCGTCTTCATGGGAGAAAATAATACTGT
TGATGGGTGTCTGGTCAGAGACATCAAGAAATAACGCCGGAACATTAGTGCAGGCAGCTTCCACAGCAAT
GGCATCCTGGTCATCCAGCGGATAGTTAATGATCAGCCCACTGACGCGTTGCGCGAGAAGATTGTGCACC
GCCGCTTTACAGGCTTCGACGCCGCTTCGTTCTACCATCGACACCACCACGCTGGCACCCAGTTGATCGG
CGCGAGATTTAATCGCCGCGACAATTTGCGACGGCGCGTGCAGGGCCAGACTGGAGGTGGCAACGCCAAT
CAGCAACGACTGTTTGCCCGCCAGTTGTTGTGCCACGCGGTTGGGAATGTAATTCAGCTCCGCCATCGCC
GCTTCCACTTTTTCCCGCGTTTTCGCAGAAACGTGGCTGGCCTGGTTCACCACGCGGGAAACGGTCTGAT
AAGAGACACCGGCATACTCTGCGACATCGTATAACGTTACTGGTTTCACATTCACCACCCTGAATTGACT
CTCTTCCGGGCGCTATCATGCCATACCGCGAAAGGTTTTGCGCCATTCGATGGTGTCCGGGATCTCGACG
CTCTCCCTTATGCGACTCCTGCATTAGGAAGCAGCCCAGTAGTAGGTTGAGGCCGTTGAGCACCGCCGCC
GCAAGGAATGGTGCATGCAAGGAGATGGCGCCCAACAGTCCCCCGGCCACGGGGCCTGCCACCATACCCA
CGCCGAAACAAGCGCTCATGAGCCCGAAGTGGCGAGCCCGATCTTCCCCATCGGTGATGTCGGCGATATA
GGCGCCAGCAACCGCACCTGTGGCGCCGGTGATGCCGGCCACGATGCGTCCGGCGTAGAGGATCGAGATC
TCGATCCCGCGAAATTAATACGACTCACTATAGGGGAATTGTGAGCGGATAACAATTCCCCTCTAGAAAT
AATTTTGTTTAACTTTAAGAAGGAGATATACCATGGGCAGCAGCCATCATCATCATCATCACAGCAGCGG
CCTGGAAGTTCTGTTCCAGGGGCCCCAT
