>Addgene plasmid #49678 | pVRa25_1645 | addgene partial sequence | sequence record 77259 | pBRrevBam 5'-GGTGATGTCGGCGATATAGG-3'
CGGTGATGCCGGCCACGATGCGTCCGGCGTAGAGGATCGAGATCTCGATCCCGCGAAATTAATACGACTC
ACTATAGGGGAATTGTGAGCGGATAACAATTCCCCTCTAGAAATAATTTTGTTTAACTTTAAGAAGGAGA
TATACCATGGGCAGCAGCCATCATCATCATCATCACAGCAGCGGCCTGGAAGTTCTGTTCCAGGGGCCCC
ATATGAATCGTAGCCTGAGCATTCCGATTCCGAGCCAGCAGGGTGTTGTTCCGAAAAGCGGTGTTAGTCC
GGAAAAACTGAGCAATTATGATCTGATTCTGCGTTGTCAGGCAGGTAGCAAACCGGAACGTGCAGCATTT
GTTGAACTGCTGAAACGTTATCAGAGCCATGTTGATCGTCTGCTGTATCATCTGGCACCGGATTGGCAGG
ATCGTAGCGATCTGAGCCAAGAAGTTTGGATTCGCGTTTATCGTAATCTGCAGCGTCTGAATGATCCGCA
GAAATTTAAAGGTTGGCTGAGCCGTATTATCACCAACCTGTTTTATGATGAACTGCGTAAACGTAAACGT
GTTCGTCGTCCGCTGAGCCTGGATAATCCGTTTCAGACCCAGGATGGTGAAGTTGCATGGGATGTTGCAA
GTGATGATCCGAGTCCGGATGATGATCTGGCAACCCAAGAATTTTATGAACATCTGCGTGAAGCAATTGC
AGAACTGCCGGAAGTTTTTCGTACCACCATTGTGCTGCGTGAAATTGAAGGTCTGGCCTATGAAGAAATT
GCCGAGATTACCGGTGTTAGCCTGGGCACCGTAAAAAGCCGTATTGCACGTGCCCGTGCCAAACTGCAAG
AGATGCTGCAGCCGTATCTGGCAGATTAAGGATCCAAGCTTGCGGCCGCACTCGAGCACCACCACCACCA
CCACTGAGATCCGGCTGCTAACAAAGCCCGAAAGGAA
